Addgene plasmid #79701: STK16_HUMAN_D0
Purpose: This plasmid encodes the kinase domain of STK16. Intended for co-expression with Lambda Phosphatase that accompanies this set to enhance bacterial kinase expression.
Depositing lab: John Chodera & Nicholas Levinson & Markus Seeliger. Depositing organization: Memorial Sloan-Kettering Cancer Center. Publication: An open library of human kinase domain constructs for automated bacterial expression. Albanese SK, Parton DL, Isik M, Rodriguez-Laureano L, Hanson SM, Behr JM, Gradia S, Jeans C, Levinson NM, Seeliger MA, Chodera JD. Biochemistry. 2018 Jul 13. doi: 10.1021/acs.biochem.7b01081. PubMed 30004690.
Backbone
  Vector backbone: pET His10 TEV LIC cloning vector (2B-T-10)
  Backbone manufacturer: Scott Gradia (Addgene plasmid # 78173)
  Vector type: Bacterial Expression
Growth in bacteria
  Bacterial resistance: Ampicillin, 100 μg/mL
  Growth temperature: 37°C
  Growth strain: DH5alpha
  Copy number: Low Copy
Gene/Insert
  Gene/Insert name: STK16
  Species: H. sapiens (human)
  Entrez Gene: STK16 (a.k.a. KRCT, MPSK, PKL12, PSK, TSF1, hPSK)
  Promoter: T7
  Tag / fusion protein: His10-TEV (N terminal on backbone)
  Cloning method: Ligation Independent Cloning
  Sequencing primers: 5′ T7; 3′ T7 reverse
Terms and licenses: Academic/Nonprofit Terms; Industry Terms: Not Available to Industry
Depositor comments: This plasmid was generated as part of an open library of human kinase domain constructs for automated bacterial expression. The work can be found here doi: http://dx.doi.org/10.1101/038711 The lambda phosphatase expression vector can be found at https://www.addgene.org/79748/ The YopH Phosphatase expression vector can be found at https://www.addgene.org/79749/
How to cite: STK16_HUMAN_D0 was a gift from John Chodera & Nicholas Levinson & Markus Seeliger (Addgene plasmid # 79701 ; http://n2t.net/addgene:79701 ; RRID:Addgene_79701)
