[The description below was written by a language model from this plasmid's Addgene catalogue record.]
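Description:
STK16_HUMAN_D0 is a bacterial expression plasmid that encodes the kinase domain of human STK16, a serine/threonine kinase also known by aliases such as MPSK, PKL12 and KRCT. It is built on the pET His10 TEV LIC cloning vector (2B-T-10), into which the insert was placed by ligation-independent cloning. The plasmid is selected with ampicillin and is recorded as low copy. The record does not name the origin of replication, and no feature table is provided, so the exact domain boundaries and other backbone elements cannot be stated here.

Expression is driven by a T7 promoter, so protein production requires a host that supplies T7 RNA polymerase, whereas a standard cloning strain is listed for propagation. The backbone contributes an N-terminal His10 tag followed by a TEV protease recognition site. The ten-histidine tag allows capture by immobilised metal affinity chromatography, and TEV cleavage can then remove the tag from the purified kinase domain.

The construct belongs to an open library of human kinase domain constructs designed for automated bacterial expression. It is intended to be co-expressed with the Lambda phosphatase vector that accompanies the set, which is stated to enhance bacterial kinase expression. The depositor comments also mention a YopH phosphatase vector from the same collection. Typical uses supported by the record are recombinant production and purification of the STK16 kinase domain in bacteria for downstream work on the purified protein.
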