>Addgene plasmid #79701 | STK16_HUMAN_D0 | depositor partial sequence | sequence record 149023 | Sequence of gene (STK16_HUMAN) inserted into backbone.
GTCATCATTGACAATAAGCACTACCTCTTCATCCAGAAACTGGGGGAGGGTGGGTTCAGCTATGTGGACC
TAGTGGAAGGGTTACATGATGGACACTTCTACGCCCTGAAGCGAATCCTGTGTCACGAGCAGCAGGACCG
GGAGGAGGCCCAGCGAGAAGCCGACATGCATCGCCTCTTCAATCACCCCAACATCCTTCGCCTCGTGGCT
TACTGTCTGAGGGAACGGGGTGCTAAGCATGAGGCCTGGCTGCTGCTACCATTCTTCAAGAGAGGTACGC
TGTGGAATGAGATAGAAAGGCTGAAGGACAAAGGCAACTTCCTGACCGAGGATCAAATCCTTTGGCTGCT
GCTGGGGATCTGCAGAGGCCTTGAGGCCATTCATGCCAAGGGTTATGCCCACAGAGACTTGAAGCCCACC
AATATATTGCTTGGAGATGAGGGGCAGCCAGTTTTAATGGACTTGGGTTCCATGAATCAAGCATGCATCC
ATGTGGAGGGCTCCCGCCAGGCTCTGACCCTGCAGGACTGGGCAGCCCAGCGGTGCACCATCTCCTACCG
AGCCCCAGAGCTCTTCTCTGTGCAGAGTCACTGTGTCATCGATGAGCGGACTGATGTCTGGTCCCTAGGC
TGCGTGCTATATGCCATGATGTTTGGGGAAGGCCCTTATGACATGGTGTTCCAAAAGGGTGACAGTGTGG
CCCTTGCTGTGCAGAACCAACTCAGCATCCCACAAAGCCCCAGGCATTCTTCAGCATTGTGGCAGCTCCT
GAACTCGATGATGACCGTGGACCCGCATCAGCGTCCTCACATTCCTCTCCTCCTCAGTCAGCTGGAGGCG
CTGCAGCCCCCAGCTCCTGGCCAACATACTACCCAAATC
