>Addgene plasmid #79701 | STK16_HUMAN_D0 | addgene partial sequence | sequence record 156117 | T7 5'-TAATACGACTCACTATAGGG-3'
ATTAAGCGGCCGCCCTGCAGGACTCGAGTTCTAGAAATAATTTTGTTTAACTTTAAGAAGGAGATATACA
TATGAAATCTTCTCACCATCACCATCACCATCACCATCACCATGAAAACCTGTACTTCCAATCCAATGCA
GTCATCATTGACAATAAGCACTACCTCTTCATCCAGAAACTGGGGGAGGGTGGGTTCAGCTATGTGGACC
TAGTGGAAGGGTTACATGATGGACACTTCTACGCCCTGAAGCGAATCCTGTGTCACGAGCAGCAGGACCG
GGAGGAGGCCCAGCGAGAAGCCGACATGCATCGCCTCTTCAATCACCCCAACATCCTTCGCCTCGTGGCT
TACTGTCTGAGGGAACGGGGTGCTAAGCATGAGGCCTGGCTGCTGCTACCATTCTTCAAGAGAGGTACGC
TGTGGAATGAGATAGAAAGGCTGAAGGACAAAGGCAACTTCCTGACCGAGGATCAAATCCTTTGGCTGCT
GCTGGGGATCTGCAGAGGCCTTGAGGCCATTCATGCCAAGGGTTATGCCCACAGAGACTTGAAGCCCACC
AATATATTGCTTGGAGATGAGGGGCAGCCAGTTTTAATGGACTTGGGTTCCATGAATCAAGCATGCATCC
ATGTGGAGGGCTCCCGCCAGGCTCTGACCCTGCAGGACTGGGCAGCCCAGCGGTGCACCATCTCCTACCG
AGCCCCAGAGCTCTTCTCTGTGCAGAGTCACTGTGTCATCGATGAGCGGACTGATGTCTGGTCCCTAGGC
TGCGTGCTATATGCCATGATGTTTGGGGAAGGCCCTTATGACATGGTGTTCCAAA
