>Addgene plasmid #79701 | STK16_HUMAN_D0 | addgene partial sequence | sequence record 156118 | T7term 5'-GCTAGTTATTGCTCAGCGG-3'
TTAGCAGCCGGATCAGCGCGCACGCGTGGTACCGGCCGGCCACCAGGTGGCGCGCCGCGATCGCGGATCC
GTTATCCACTTCCAATGTTATTAGATTTGGGTAGTATGTTGGCCAGGAGCTGGGGGCTGCAGCGCCTCCA
GCTGACTGAGGAGGAGAGGAATGTGAGGACGCTGATGCGGGTCCACGGTCATCATCGAGTTCAGGAGCTG
CCACAATGCTGAAGAATGCCTGGGGCTTTGTGGGATGCTGAGTTGGTTCTGCACAGCAAGGGCCACACTG
TCACCCTTTTGGAACACCATGTCATAAGGGCCTTCCCCAAACATCATGGCATATAGCACGCAGCCTAGGG
ACCAGACATCAGTCCGCTCATCGATGACACAGTGACTCTGCACAGAGAAGAGCTCTGGGGCTCGGTAGGA
GATGGTGCACCGCTGGGCTGCCCAGTCCTGCAGGGTCAGAGCCTGGCGGGAGCCCTCCACATGGATGCAT
GCTTGATTCATGGAACCCAAGTCCATTAAAACTGGCTGCCCCTCATCTCCAAGCAATATATTGGTGGGCT
TCAAGTCTCTGTGGGCATAACCCTTGGCATGAATGGCCTCAAGGCCTCTGCAGATCCCCAGCAGCAGCCA
AAGGATTTGATCCTCGGTCAGGAAGTTGCCTTTGTCCTTCAGCCTTTCTATCTCATTCCACAGCGTACCT
CTCTTGAAGAATGGTAGCAGCAGCCAGGCCTCATGCTTAGCACCCCGTTCCCTCAGACAGTAAGCCACGA
GGCGAAGGATGTTGGGGTGATTGAAGAGGCGATGCATGTCGGCTTCTCGCTGGGCCTCCTCCCGGTC
